Addgene plasmid #20324: TetO-FUW-cMYC
Depositing lab: Rudolf Jaenisch. Depositing organization: Whitehead Institute for Biomedical Research. Publication: Sequential expression of pluripotency markers during direct reprogramming of mouse somatic cells. Brambrink T, Foreman R, Welstead GG, Lengner CJ, Wernig M, Suh H, Jaenisch R. Cell Stem Cell. 2008 Feb 7. 2(2):151-9. 10.1016/j.stem.2008.01.004 PubMed 18371436.
Backbone
  Vector backbone: FUW
  Backbone manufacturer: homemade
  Backbone size w/o insert (bp): 8376
  Vector type: Mammalian Expression, Lentiviral
Growth in bacteria
  Bacterial resistance: Ampicillin, 100 μg/mL
  Growth temperature: 37°C
  Growth strain: Stbl3
  Growth instructions: TOP10, 37C
  Copy number: High Copy
Gene/Insert
  Gene/Insert name: cMYC
  Species: M. musculus (mouse)
  Insert size (bp): 1434
  Entrez Gene: Myc (a.k.a. Myc2, Niard, Nird, bHLHe39)
  Cloning method: Restriction Enzyme; 5′ cloning site EcoRI (not destroyed); 3′ cloning site EcoRI (not destroyed)
  Sequencing primers: 5′ AAGACCACCGCACAGCAAGC; 3′ TTCCGCCGTGGCAATAGGGA
Terms and licenses: Academic/Nonprofit Terms; Industry Terms: Not Available to Industry
How to cite: TetO-FUW-cMYC was a gift from Rudolf Jaenisch (Addgene plasmid # 20324 ; http://n2t.net/addgene:20324 ; RRID:Addgene_20324)
