[The description below was written by a language model from this plasmid's Addgene catalogue record and pLannotate feature annotations shown in this document.]
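Description:
TetO-FUW-cMYC is a doxycycline-inducible HIV-1-based lentiviral expression plasmid carrying mouse c-Myc in the FUW backbone. It is propagated in E. coli as a high-copy plasmid through a ColE1/pUC-type origin, with ampicillin selection from the bla gene. An f1 origin is also annotated. Outside the proviral region sits an SV40/EM7 promoter-driven BleoR cassette with an SV40 poly(A) signal, which could in principle confer Zeocin resistance in transfected cells or bacteria. Because it lies beyond the 3' LTR, it would not be packaged into virus.

The transfer cassette begins with a CMV enhancer/promoter fused to a truncated 5' LTR. This chimeric arrangement drives Tat-independent transcription of the viral genome in packaging cells. It is followed by the Ψ packaging signal with a gag fragment, the Rev response element for nuclear export of the unspliced RNA, and the cPPT/CTS element that aids nuclear import and transduction. The internal expression unit is a tetracycline response element with seven tetO repeats joined to a minimal CMV promoter, placed upstream of the Myc coding sequence, which was cloned between EcoRI sites. A WPRE downstream enhances transcript stability and expression. A truncated 3' LTR and a bGH poly(A) signal close the cassette.

Myc expression requires a tetracycline-controlled transactivator such as rtTA. This construct does not encode one, so it must be supplied separately. The associated publication concerns direct reprogramming of mouse somatic cells, where inducible factor vectors like this one allow timed, reversible expression of reprogramming factors during the generation of induced pluripotent stem cells.
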