Features (pLannotate 1.2.2; 32 found; start..end, strand, type, name):
      7..386     +  enhancer       CMV enhancer: human cytomegalovirus immediate early enhancer
    387..586     +  promoter       CMV promoter: human cytomegalovirus (CMV) immediate early promoter
    604..784     +  LTR            5' LTR (truncated): truncated 5' long terminal repeat (LTR) from HIV-1
    831..956     +  misc_feature   HIV-1 Ψ: packaging signal of human immunodeficiency virus type 1
    940..1303    +  CDS            HIV-1 gag (fragment): gag protein from human immunodeficiency virus 1; gag
   1449..1682    +  misc_feature   RRE: The Rev response element (RRE) of HIV-1 allows for Rev-dependent mRNA export from the nucleus to the cytoplasm.
   2059..2159    +  CDS            Rev (fragment): human immunodeficiency virus 1 (HIV-1) Rev protein; rev; enhances nuclear export of unspliced and incompletely spliced viral mRNAs
   2209..2326    +  misc_feature   cPPT/CTS: central polypurine tract and central termination sequence of HIV-1
   2383..2653    +  protein_bind   tetracycline response element: contains seven copies of the tetracycline operator tetO tetracycline repressor TetR
   2664..2681    +  misc_feature   MCS (fragment): pUC18/19 multiple cloning site
   2686..2723    +  promoter       minimal CMV promoter: human cytomegalovirus (CMV) immediate early promoter
   2898..4214    +  CDS            Myc: MYC_MOUSE - Experimental evidence at protein level: Swiss-Prot protein existence level 1. Transcription factor that binds DNA in a non-specific manner, yet also specifically recognizes the core sequence 5'-CAC[GA]TG-3'. Activates the transcription of growth-related genes. Binds to the VEGFA promoter, promoting VEGFA production and subsequent sprouting angiogenesis. Regulator of somatic reprogramming, controls self-renewal of embryonic stem cells. Functions with TAF6L to activate target gene expression through RNA polymerase II pause release (PubMed:31005419). From Mus musculus (Mouse).
   4251..4275    +  misc_feature   MCS (fragment): pBluescript multiple cloning site
   4275..4863    +  misc_feature   WPRE: woodchuck hepatitis virus posttranscriptional regulatory element
   4800..5381    +  CDS            nef (fragment): NEF_HV1H2 - Experimental evidence at protein level: Swiss-Prot protein existence level 1. Extracellular Nef protein targets CD4(+) T-lymphocytes for apoptosis by interacting with CXCR4 surface receptors. From Human immunodeficiency virus type 1 group M subtype B (isolate HXB2) (HIV-1).
   5388..5568    +  LTR            5' LTR (truncated): truncated 5' long terminal repeat (LTR) from HIV-1
   5600..5824    +  polyA_signal   bGH poly(A) signal: bovine growth hormone polyadenylation signal
   5828..5849    +  promoter       SV40 promoter (fragment): SV40 enhancer and early promoter
   5870..6298    +  rep_origin     f1 ori (sequence partly withheld): f1 bacteriophage origin of replication; arrow indicates direction of (+) strand synthesis
   6312..6641    +  promoter       SV40 promoter: SV40 enhancer and early promoter
   6689..6736    +  promoter       EM7 promoter: synthetic bacterial promoter&nbsp
   6755..7129    +  CDS            BleoR: antibiotic-binding protein; Sh ble from Streptoalloteichus hindustanus; confers resistance to bleomycin, phleomycin, and Zeocin™
   7139..7264    +  CDS            ble (fragment): BLE_KLEPN - Experimental evidence at protein level: Swiss-Prot protein existence level 1. Binding protein with a strong affinity to the bleomycin family of antibiotics. Binds to CL990; an antimitotic-antibiotic compound. From Klebsiella pneumoniae.
   7259..7380    +  polyA_signal   SV40 poly(A) signal: SV40 polyadenylation signal
   7453..7469    -  protein_bind   lac operator: The lac repressor binds to the lac operator to inhibit transcription in E. coli. This inhibition can be relieved by adding lactose or isopropyl-β-D-thiogalactopyranoside (IPTG). lac repressor encoded by lacI
   7477..7507    -  promoter       lac promoter: promoter for the E. coli lac operon
   7522..7543    -  protein_bind   CAP binding site: CAP binding activates transcription in the presence of cAMP. E. coli catabolite activator protein
   7556..7648    -  CDS            lacI (fragment): lac repressor; lacI; The lac repressor binds to the lac operator to inhibit transcription in E. coli. This inhibition can be relieved by adding lactose or isopropyl-β-D-thiogalactopyranoside (IPTG).
   7831..8419    -  rep_origin     ori: high-copy-number ColE1/pMB1/pBR322/pUC origin of replication
   8590..9450    -  CDS            AmpR: β-lactamase; bla; confers resistance to ampicillin, carbenicillin, and related antibiotics
   9451..9555    -  promoter       AmpR promoter: bla
   9614..9666    -  misc_feature   bom (fragment): basis of mobility region from pBR322
>Addgene plasmid #20324 | TetO-FUW-cMYC | depositor full sequence | sequence record 9560 | Author sequence
CGCGTTGACATTGATTATTGACTAGTTATTAATAGTAATCAATTACGGGGTCATTAGTTCATAGCCCATA
TATGGAGTTCCGCGTTACATAACTTACGGTAAATGGCCCGCCTGGCTGACCGCCCAACGACCCCCGCCCA
TTGACGTCAATAATGACGTATGTTCCCATAGTAACGCCAATAGGGACTTTCCATTGACGTCAATGGGTGG
AGTATTTACGGTAAACTGCCCACTTGGCAGTACATCAAGTGTATCATATGCCAAGTACGCCCCCTATTGA
CGTCAATGACGGTAAATGGCCCGCCTGGCATTATGCCCAGTACATGACCTTATGGGACTTTCCTACTTGG
CAGTACATCTACGTATTAGTCATCGCTATTACCATGGTGATGCGGTTTTGGCAGTACATCAATGGGCGTG
GATAGCGGTTTGACTCACGGGGATTTCCAAGTCTCCACCCCATTGACGTCAATGGGAGTTTGTTTTGGCA
CCAAAATCAACGGGACTTTCCAAAATGTCGTAACAACTCCGCCCCATTGACGCAAATGGGCGGTAGGCGT
GTACGGTGGGAGGTCTATATAAGCAGCGCGTTTTGCCTGTACTGGGTCTCTCTGGTTAGACCAGATCTGA
GCCTGGGAGCTCTCTGGCTAACTAGGGAACCCACTGCTTAAGCCTCAATAAAGCTTGCCTTGAGTGCTTC
AAGTAGTGTGTGCCCGTCTGTTGTGTGACTCTGGTAACTAGAGATCCCTCAGACCCTTTTAGTCAGTGTG
GAAAATCTCTAGCAGTGGCGCCCGAACAGGGACTTGAAAGCGAAAGGGAAACCAGAGGAGCTCTCTCGAC
GCAGGACTCGGCTTGCTGAAGCGCGCACGGCAAGAGGCGAGGGGCGGCGACTGGTGAGTACGCCAAAAAT
TTTGACTAGCGGAGGCTAGAAGGAGAGAGATGGGTGCGAGAGCGTCAGTATTAAGCGGGGGAGAATTAGA
TCGCGATGGGAAAAAATTCGGTTAAGGCCAGGGGGAAAGAAAAAATATAAATTAAAACATATAGTATGGG
CAAGCAGGGAGCTAGAACGATTCGCAGTTAATCCTGGCCTGTTAGAAACATCAGAAGGCTGTAGACAAAT
ACTGGGACAGCTACAACCATCCCTTCAGACAGGATCAGAAGAACTTAGATCATTATATAATACAGTAGCA
ACCCTCTATTGTGTGCATCAAAGGATAGAGATAAAAGACACCAAGGAAGCTTTAGACAAGATAGAGGAAG
AGCAAAACAAAAGTAAGACCACCGCACAGCAAGCGGCCGCTGATCTTCAGACCTGGAGGAGGAGATATGA
GGGACAATTGGAGAAGTGAATTATATAAATATAAAGTAGTAAAAATTGAACCATTAGGAGTAGCACCCAC
CAAGGCAAAGAGAAGAGTGGTGCAGAGAGAAAAAAGAGCAGTGGGAATAGGAGCTTTGTTCCTTGGGTTC
TTGGGAGCAGCAGGAAGCACTATGGGCGCAGCGTCAATGACGCTGACGGTACAGGCCAGACAATTATTGT
CTGGTATAGTGCAGCAGCAGAACAATTTGCTGAGGGCTATTGAGGCGCAACAGCATCTGTTGCAACTCAC
AGTCTGGGGCATCAAGCAGCTCCAGGCAAGAATCCTGGCTGTGGAAAGATACCTAAAGGATCAACAGCTC
CTGGGGATTTGGGGTTGCTCTGGAAAACTCATTTGCACCACTGCTGTGCCTTGGAATGCTAGTTGGAGTA
ATAAATCTCTGGAACAGATTTGGAATCACACGACCTGGATGGAGTGGGACAGAGAAATTAACAATTACAC
AAGCTTAATACACTCCTTAATTGAAGAATCGCAAAACCAGCAAGAAAAGAATGAACAAGAATTATTGGAA
TTAGATAAATGGGCAAGTTTGTGGAATTGGTTTAACATAACAAATTGGCTGTGGTATATAAAATTATTCA
TAATGATAGTAGGAGGCTTGGTAGGTTTAAGAATAGTTTTTGCTGTACTTTCTATAGTGAATAGAGTTAG
GCAGGGATATTCACCATTATCGTTTCAGACCCACCTCCCAACCCCGAGGGGACCCGACAGGCCCGAAGGA
ATAGAAGAAGAAGGTGGAGAGAGAGACAGAGACAGATCCATTCGATTAGTGAACGGATCGGCACTGCGTG
CGCCAATTCTGCAGACAAATGGCAGTATTCATCCACAATTTTAAAAGAAAAGGGGGGATTGGGGGGTACA
GTGCAGGGGAAAGAATAGTAGACATAATAGCAACAGACATACAAACTAAAGAATTACAAAAACAAATTAC
AAAAATTCAAAATTTTCGGGTTTATTACAGGGACAGCAGAGATCCAGTTTGGTTAGATCTCGAGTTTACC
ACTCCCTATCAGTGATAGAGAAAAGTGAAAGTCGAGTTTACCACTCCCTATCAGTGATAGAGAAAAGTGA
AAGTCGAGTTTACCACTCCCTATCAGTGATAGAGAAAAGTGAAAGTCGAGTTTACCACTCCCTATCAGTG
ATAGAGAAAAGTGAAAGTCGAGTTTACCACTCCCTATCAGTGATAGAGAAAAGTGAAAGTCGAGTTTACC
ACTCCCTATCAGTGATAGAGAAAAGTGAAAGTCGAGTTTACCACTCCCTATCAGTGATAGAGAAAAGTGA
AAGTCGAGCTCGGTACCCGGGTCGAGTAGGCGTGTACGGTGGGAGGCCTATATAAGCAGAGCTCGTTTAG
TGAACCGTCAGATCGCCTGGAGACGCCATCCACGCTGTTTTGACCTCCATAGAAGACACCGGGACCGATC
CAGCCTCCGCGGCCCCGAATTCGCCCTTAGAGCTCCTCGAGCTGTTTGAAGGCTGGATTTCCTTTGGGCG
TTGGAAACCCCGCAGACAGCCACGACGATGCCCCTCAACGTGAACTTCACCAACAGGAACTATGACCTCG
ACTACGACTCCGTACAGCCCTATTTCATCTGCGACGAGGAAGAGAATTTCTATCACCAGCAACAGCAGAG
CGAGCTGCAGCCGCCCGCGCCCAGTGAGGATATCTGGAAGAAATTCGAGCTGCTTCCCACCCCGCCCCTG
TCCCCGAGCCGCCGCTCCGGGCTCTGCTCTCCATCCTATGTTGCGGTCGCTACGTCCTTCTCCCCAAGGG
AAGACGATGACGGCGGCGGTGGCAACTTCTCCACCGCCGATCAGCTGGAGATGATGACCGAGTTACTTGG
AGGAGACATGGTGAACCAGAGCTTCATCTGCGATCCTGACGACGAGACCTTCATCAAGAACATCATCATC
CAGGACTGTATGTGGAGCGGTTTCTCAGCCGCTGCCAAGCTGGTCTCGGAGAAGCTGGCCTCCTACCAGG
CTGCGCGCAAAGACAGCACCAGCCTGAGCCCCGCCCGCGGGCACAGCGTCTGCTCCACCTCCAGCCTGTA
CCTGCAGGACCTCACCGCCGCCGCGTCCGAGTGCATTGACCCCTCAGTGGTCTTTCCCTACCCGCTCAAC
GACAGCAGCTCGCCCAAATCCTGTACCTCGTCCGATTCCACGGCCTTCTCTCCTTCCTCGGACTCGCTGC
TGTCCTCCGAGTCCTCCCCACGGGCCAGCCCTGAGCCCCTAGTGCTGCATGAGGAGACACCGCCCACCAC
CAGCAGCGACTCTGAAGAAGAGCAAGAAGATGAGGAAGAAATTGATGTGGTGTCTGTGGAGAAGAGGCAA
ACCCCTGCCAAGAGGTCGGAGTCGGGCTCATCTCCATCCCGAGGCCACAGCAAACCTCCGCACAGCCCAC
TGGTCCTCAAGAGGTGCCACGTCTCCACTCACCAGCACAACTACGCCGCACCCCCCTCCACAAGGAAGGA
CTATCCAGCTGCCAAGAGGGCCAAGTTGGACAGTGGCAGGGTCCTGAAGCAGATCAGCAACAACCGCAAG
TGCTCCAGCCCCAGGTCCTCAGACACGGAGGAAAACGACAAGAGGCGGACACACAACGTCTTGGAACGTC
AGAGGAGGAACGAGCTGAAGCGCAGCTTTTTTGCCCTGCGTGACCAGATCCCTGAATTGGAAAACAACGA
AAAGGCCCCCAAGGTAGTGATCCTCAAAAAAGCCACCGCCTACATCCTGTCCATTCAAGCAGACGAGCAC
AAGCTCACCTCTGAAAAGGACTTATTGAGGAAACGACGAGAACAGTTGAAACACAAACTCGAACAGCTTC
GAAACTCTGGTGCATAAACTGACCTAACTCGAGGAGGAGCTGGAAAGGGCGAATTCGATATCAAGCTTAT
CGATAATCAACCTCTGGATTACAAAATTTGTGAAAGATTGACTGGTATTCTTAACTATGTTGCTCCTTTT
ACGCTATGTGGATACGCTGCTTTAATGCCTTTGTATCATGCTATTGCTTCCCGTATGGCTTTCATTTTCT
CCTCCTTGTATAAATCCTGGTTGCTGTCTCTTTATGAGGAGTTGTGGCCCGTTGTCAGGCAACGTGGCGT
GGTGTGCACTGTGTTTGCTGACGCAACCCCCACTGGTTGGGGCATTGCCACCACCTGTCAGCTCCTTTCC
GGGACTTTCGCTTTCCCCCTCCCTATTGCCACGGCGGAACTCATCGCCGCCTGCCTTGCCCGCTGCTGGA
CAGGGGCTCGGCTGTTGGGCACTGACAATTCCGTGGTGTTGTCGGGGAAATCATCGTCCTTTCCTTGGCT
GCTCGCCTGTGTTGCCACCTGGATTCTGCGCGGGACGTCCTTCTGCTACGTCCCTTCGGCCCTCAATCCA
GCGGACCTTCCTTCCCGCGGCCTGCTGCCGGCTCTGCGGCCTCTTCCGCGTCTTCGCCTTCGCCCTCAGA
CGAGTCGGATCTCCCTTTGGGCCGCCTCCCCGCATCGATACCGTCGACCTCGAGACCTAGAAAAACATGG
AGCAATCACAAGTAGCAATACAGCAGCTACCAATGCTGATTGTGCCTGGCTAGAAGCACAAGAGGAGGAG
GAGGTGGGTTTTCCAGTCACACCTCAGGTACCTTTAAGACCAATGACTTACAAGGCAGCTGTAGATCTTA
GCCACTTTTTAAAAGAAAAGGGGGGACTGGAAGGGCTAATTCACTCCCAACGAAGACAAGATATCCTTGA
TCTGTGGATCTACCACACACAAGGCTACTTCCCTGATTGGCAGAACTACACACCAGGGCCAGGGATCAGA
TATCCACTGACCTTTGGATGGTGCTACAAGCTAGTACCAGTTGAGCAAGAGAAGGTAGAAGAAGCCAATG
AAGGAGAGAACACCCGCTTGTTACACCCTGTGAGCCTGCATGGGATGGATGACCCGGAGAGAGAAGTATT
AGAGTGGAGGTTTGACAGCCGCCTAGCATTTCATCACATGGCCCGAGAGCTGCATCCGGACTGTACTGGG
TCTCTCTGGTTAGACCAGATCTGAGCCTGGGAGCTCTCTGGCTAACTAGGGAACCCACTGCTTAAGCCTC
AATAAAGCTTGCCTTGAGTGCTTCAAGTAGTGTGTGCCCGTCTGTTGTGTGACTCTGGTAACTAGAGATC
CCTCAGACCCTTTTAGTCAGTGTGGAAAATCTCTAGCAGGGCCCGTTTAAACCCGCTGATCAGCCTCGAC
TGTGCCTTCTAGTTGCCAGCCATCTGTTGTTTGCCCCTCCCCCGTGCCTTCCTTGACCCTGGAAGGTGCC
ACTCCCACTGTCCTTTCCTAATAAAATGAGGAAATTGCATCGCATTGTCTGAGTAGGTGTCATTCTATTC
TGGGGGGTGGGGTGGGGCAGGACAGCAAGGGGGAGGATTGGGAAGACAATAGCAGGCATGCTGGGGATGC
GGTGGGCTCTATGGCTTCTGAGGCGGAAAGAACCAGCTGGGGCTCTAGGGGGTATCCCC
[124 nt withheld, positions 5870-5993]
C
[91 nt withheld, positions 5995-6085]
A
[49 nt withheld, positions 6087-6135]
CCTTTGACGTTGGAGTCCACGTTCTTT
[37 nt withheld, positions 6163-6199]
ACCCTATCTCGGTCTATTCTTTTGATTTATAAGGGATTTTGCCGATTTCGGCCTATTGGTTAAAAAATGA
GCTGATTTAACAAAAATTTAACGCGAATTAATTCTGTGGAATGTGTGTCAGTTAGGGTGTGGAAAGTCCC
CAGGCTCCCCAGCAGGCAGAAGTATGCAAAGCATGCATCTCAATTAGTCAGCAACCAGGTGTGGAAAGTC
CCCAGGCTCCCCAGCAGGCAGAAGTATGCAAAGCATGCATCTCAATTAGTCAGCAACCATAGTCCCGCCC
CTAACTCCGCCCATCCCGCCCCTAACTCCGCCCAGTTCCGCCCATTCTCCGCCCCATGGCTGACTAATTT
TTTTTATTTATGCAGAGGCCGAGGCCGCCTCTGCCTCTGAGCTATTCCAGAAGTAGTGAGGAGGCTTTTT
TGGAGGCCTAGGCTTTTGCAAAAAGCTCCCGGGAGCTTGTATATCCATTTTCGGATCTGATCAGCACGTG
TTGACAATTAATCATCGGCATAGTATATCGGCATAGTATAATACGACAAGGTGAGGAACTAAACCATGGC
CAAGTTGACCAGTGCCGTTCCGGTGCTCACCGCGCGCGACGTCGCCGGAGCGGTCGAGTTCTGGACCGAC
CGGCTCGGGTTCTCCCGGGACTTCGTGGAGGACGACTTCGCCGGTGTGGTCCGGGACGACGTGACCCTGT
TCATCAGCGCGGTCCAGGACCAGGTGGTGCCGGACAACACCCTGGCCTGGGTGTGGGTGCGCGGCCTGGA
CGAGCTGTACGCCGAGTGGTCGGAGGTCGTGTCCACGAACTTCCGGGACGCCTCCGGGCCGGCCATGACC
GAGATCGGCGAGCAGCCGTGGGGGCGGGAGTTCGCCCTGCGCGACCCGGCCGGCAACTGCGTGCACTTCG
TGGCCGAGGAGCAGGACTGACACGTGCTACGAGATTTCGATTCCACCGCCGCCTTCTATGAAAGGTTGGG
CTTCGGAATCGTTTTCCGGGACGCCGGCTGGATGATCCTCCAGCGCGGGGATCTCATGCTGGAGTTCTTC
GCCCACCCCAACTTGTTTATTGCAGCTTATAATGGTTACAAATAAAGCAATAGCATCACAAATTTCACAA
ATAAAGCATTTTTTTCACTGCATTCTAGTTGTGGTTTGTCCAAACTCATCAATGTATCTTATCATGTCTG
TATACCGTCGACCTCTAGCTAGAGCTTGGCGTAATCATGGTCATAGCTGTTTCCTGTGTGAAATTGTTAT
CCGCTCACAATTCCACACAACATACGAGCCGGAAGCATAAAGTGTAAAGCCTGGGGTGCCTAATGAGTGA
GCTAACTCACATTAATTGCGTTGCGCTCACTGCCCGCTTTCCAGTCGGGAAACCTGTCGTGCCAGCTGCA
TTAATGAATCGGCCAACGCGCGGGGAGAGGCGGTTTGCGTATTGGGCGCTCTTCCGCTTCCTCGCTCACT
GACTCGCTGCGCTCGGTCGTTCGGCTGCGGCGAGCGGTATCAGCTCACTCAAAGGCGGTAATACGGTTAT
CCACAGAATCAGGGGATAACGCAGGAAAGAACATGTGAGCAAAAGGCCAGCAAAAGGCCAGGAACCGTAA
AAAGGCCGCGTTGCTGGCGTTTTTCCATAGGCTCCGCCCCCCTGACGAGCATCACAAAAATCGACGCTCA
AGTCAGAGGTGGCGAAACCCGACAGGACTATAAAGATACCAGGCGTTTCCCCCTGGAAGCTCCCTCGTGC
GCTCTCCTGTTCCGACCCTGCCGCTTACCGGATACCTGTCCGCCTTTCTCCCTTCGGGAAGCGTGGCGCT
TTCTCATAGCTCACGCTGTAGGTATCTCAGTTCGGTGTAGGTCGTTCGCTCCAAGCTGGGCTGTGTGCAC
GAACCCCCCGTTCAGCCCGACCGCTGCGCCTTATCCGGTAACTATCGTCTTGAGTCCAACCCGGTAAGAC
ACGACTTATCGCCACTGGCAGCAGCCACTGGTAACAGGATTAGCAGAGCGAGGTATGTAGGCGGTGCTAC
AGAGTTCTTGAAGTGGTGGCCTAACTACGGCTACACTAGAAGAACAGTATTTGGTATCTGCGCTCTGCTG
AAGCCAGTTACCTTCGGAAAAAGAGTTGGTAGCTCTTGATCCGGCAAACAAACCACCGCTGGTAGCGGTG
GTTTTTTTGTTTGCAAGCAGCAGATTACGCGCAGAAAAAAAGGATCTCAAGAAGATCCTTTGATCTTTTC
TACGGGGTCTGACGCTCAGTGGAACGAAAACTCACGTTAAGGGATTTTGGTCATGAGATTATCAAAAAGG
ATCTTCACCTAGATCCTTTTAAATTAAAAATGAAGTTTTAAATCAATCTAAAGTATATATGAGTAAACTT
GGTCTGACAGTTACCAATGCTTAATCAGTGAGGCACCTATCTCAGCGATCTGTCTATTTCGTTCATCCAT
AGTTGCCTGACTCCCCGTCGTGTAGATAACTACGATACGGGAGGGCTTACCATCTGGCCCCAGTGCTGCA
ATGATACCGCGAGACCCACGCTCACCGGCTCCAGATTTATCAGCAATAAACCAGCCAGCCGGAAGGGCCG
AGCGCAGAAGTGGTCCTGCAACTTTATCCGCCTCCATCCAGTCTATTAATTGTTGCCGGGAAGCTAGAGT
AAGTAGTTCGCCAGTTAATAGTTTGCGCAACGTTGTTGCCATTGCTACAGGCATCGTGGTGTCACGCTCG
TCGTTTGGTATGGCTTCATTCAGCTCCGGTTCCCAACGATCAAGGCGAGTTACATGATCCCCCATGTTGT
GCAAAAAAGCGGTTAGCTCCTTCGGTCCTCCGATCGTTGTCAGAAGTAAGTTGGCCGCAGTGTTATCACT
CATGGTTATGGCAGCACTGCATAATTCTCTTACTGTCATGCCATCCGTAAGATGCTTTTCTGTGACTGGT
GAGTACTCAACCAAGTCATTCTGAGAATAGTGTATGCGGCGACCGAGTTGCTCTTGCCCGGCGTCAATAC
GGGATAATACCGCGCCACATAGCAGAACTTTAAAAGTGCTCATCATTGGAAAACGTTCTTCGGGGCGAAA
ACTCTCAAGGATCTTACCGCTGTTGAGATCCAGTTCGATGTAACCCACTCGTGCACCCAACTGATCTTCA
GCATCTTTTACTTTCACCAGCGTTTCTGGGTGAGCAAAAACAGGAAGGCAAAATGCCGCAAAAAAGGGAA
TAAGGGCGACACGGAAATGTTGAATACTCATACTCTTCCTTTTTCAATATTATTGAAGCATTTATCAGGG
TTATTGTCTCATGAGCGGATACATATTTGAATGTATTTAGAAAAATAAACAAATAGGGGTTCCGCGCACA
TTTCCCCGAAAAGTGCCACCTGACGTCGACGGATCGGGAGATCTCCCGATCCCCTATGGTGCACTCTCAG
TACAATCTGCTCTGATGCCGCATAGTTAAGCCAGTATCTGCTCCCTGCTTGTGTGTTGGAGGTCGCTGAG
TAGTGCGCGAGCAAAATTTAAGCTACAACAAGGCAAGGCTTGACCGACAATTGCATGAAGAATCTGCTTA
GGGTTAGGCGTTTTGCGCTGCTTCGCGATGTACGGGCCAGATATA
