>Addgene plasmid #20324 | TetO-FUW-cMYC | addgene partial sequence | sequence record 133710 | LNCX 5'-AGCTCGTTTAGTGAACCGTCAGATC-3'
TTTGACCTCCATAGAAGACACCGGGACCGATCCAGCCTCCGCGGCCCCGAATTCGCCCTTAGAGCTCCTC
GAGCTGTTTGAAGGCTGGATTTCCTTTGGGCGTTGGAAACCCCGCAGACAGCCACGACGATGCCCCTCAA
CGTGAACTTCACCAACAGGAACTATGACCTCGACTACGACTCCGTACAGCCCTATTTCATCTGCGACGAG
GAAGAGAATTTCTATCACCAGCAACAGCAGAGCGAGCTGCAGCCGCCCGCGCCCAGTGAGGATATCTGGA
AGAAATTCGAGCTGCTTCCCACCCCGCCCCTGTCCCCGAGCCGCCGCTCCGGGCTCTGCTCTCCATCCTA
TGTTGCGGTCGCTACGTCCTTCTCCCCAAGGGAAGACGATGACGGCGGCGGTGGCAACTTCTCCACCGCC
GATCAGCTGGAGATGATGACCGAGTTACTTGGAGGAGACATGGTGAACCAGAGCTTCATCTGCGATCCTG
ACGACGAGACCTTCATCAAGAACATCATCATCCAGGACTGTATGTGGAGCGGTTTCTCAGCCGCTGCCAA
GCTGGTCTCGGAGAAGCTGGCCTCCTACCAGGCTGCGCGCAAAGACAGCACCAGCCTGAGCCCCGCCCGC
GGGCACAGCGTCTGCTCCACCTCCAGCCTGTACCTGCAGGACCTCACCGCCGCCGCGTCCGAGTGCATTG
ACCCCTCAGTGGTCTTTCCCTACCCGCTCAACGACAGCAGCTCGCCCAAATCCTGTACCTCGTCCGATTC
CACGG
